Addgene plasmid #124304: pLC-CUL4A WT-P2A-Puro
Purpose: Lentiviral vector for expression of wild-type CUL4A-P2A-Puro casette from a CMV promoter
Depositing lab: Eva Gottwein. Depositing organization: Northwestern University. Publication: Genome-wide CRISPR screens reveal genetic mediators of cereblon modulator toxicity in primary effusion lymphoma. Patil A, Manzano M, Gottwein E. Blood Adv. 2019 Jul 23;3(14):2105-2117. doi: 10.1182/bloodadvances.2019031732. PubMed 31300418.
Backbone
  Vector backbone: pLCE
  Total vector size (bp): 9445
  Vector type: Mammalian Expression, Lentiviral
  Selectable markers: Puromycin
Growth in bacteria
  Bacterial resistance: Ampicillin, 100 μg/mL
  Growth temperature: 37°C
  Growth strain: NEB Stable
  Copy number: High Copy
Gene/Insert
  Gene/Insert name: CUL4A (alt name: cullin 4A)
  Species: H. sapiens (human)
  Insert size (bp): 2277
  Entrez Gene: CUL4A
  Promoter: CMV
  Cloning method: Gibson Cloning
  Sequencing primers: 5′ -; 3′ -
Terms and licenses: Academic/Nonprofit Terms; Industry Terms: Not Available to Industry
How to cite: pLC-CUL4A WT-P2A-Puro was a gift from Eva Gottwein (Addgene plasmid # 124304 ; http://n2t.net/addgene:124304 ; RRID:Addgene_124304)
