[The description below was written by a language model from this plasmid's Addgene catalogue record and pLannotate feature annotations shown in this document.]
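Description:
pLC-CUL4A WT-P2A-Puro is an HIV-1-based lentiviral expression vector built on the pLCE backbone for delivering wild-type human cullin 4A (CUL4A) into mammalian cells. In bacteria it is maintained through a high-copy ColE1/pUC-type origin and selected with ampicillin via the β-lactamase gene. The catalogue lists a total size of 9,445 bp, while the annotated full sequencing result is 9,414 nt, a small discrepancy the record does not explain.

The viral genome is transcribed in packaging cells from a CMV enhancer/promoter fused to a truncated 5' LTR, followed by the Ψ packaging signal with a partial gag sequence, the Rev response element for Rev-dependent nuclear export, and the cPPT/CTS element that aids nuclear import of the reverse-transcribed genome. A second, internal CMV enhancer/promoter drives the payload: the 2,277 bp CUL4A open reading frame joined to puromycin N-acetyltransferase. The P2A peptide named in the construct title is not separately annotated, but it presumably occupies the short gap between the two coding sequences, allowing both proteins to be produced from one transcript, so that puromycin resistance reports on CUL4A expression. Downstream lie a loxP site, a WPRE that enhances transcript stability and expression, a nef-derived fragment and a truncated LTR annotation marking the 3' end of the provirus.

CUL4A is the scaffold subunit of cullin-RING E3 ubiquitin ligase complexes. The associated study used genome-wide CRISPR screens to find mediators of cereblon modulator toxicity in primary effusion lymphoma, so a plausible use is stable expression of wild-type CUL4A in transduced, puromycin-selected cells, although the record does not describe specific experiments.
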