Features (pLannotate 1.2.2; 22 found; start..end, strand, type, name):
      1..2277    +  CDS            CUL4A: CUL4A_HUMAN - Experimental evidence at protein level: Swiss-Prot protein existence level 1. Core component of multiple cullin-RING-based E3 ubiquitin- protein ligase complexes which mediate the ubiquitination of target proteins. As a scaffold protein may contribute to catalysis through positioning of the substrate and the ubiquitin-conjugating enzyme. The E3 ubiquitin-protein ligase activity of the complex is dependent on the neddylation of the cullin subunit and is inhibited by the association of the deneddylated cullin subunit with TIP120A/CAND1. The functional specificity of the E3 ubiquiti
   2343..2940    +  CDS            PuroR (fragment): puromycin N-acetyltransferase; pac from Streptomyces; confers resistance to puromycin
   2977..3010    +  protein_bind   loxP: Cre-mediated recombination occurs in the 8-bp core sequence (GCATACAT). Cre recombinase
   3043..3066    +  misc_feature   MCS (fragment): pBluescript multiple cloning site
   3066..3654    +  misc_feature   WPRE: woodchuck hepatitis virus posttranscriptional regulatory element
   3655..3674    +  misc_feature   MCS (fragment): pBluescript multiple cloning site
   3676..4176    +  CDS            nef (fragment): NEF_HV1LA - Experimental evidence at protein level: Swiss-Prot protein existence level 1. Extracellular Nef protein targets CD4(+) T-lymphocytes for apoptosis by interacting with CXCR4 surface receptors. From Human immunodeficiency virus type 1 group M subtype B (isolate Lai) (HIV-1).
   4183..4363    +  LTR            5' LTR (truncated): truncated 5' long terminal repeat (LTR) from HIV-1
   4425..5013    -  rep_origin     ori: high-copy-number ColE1/pMB1/pBR322/pUC origin of replication
   5184..6044    -  CDS            AmpR: β-lactamase; bla; confers resistance to ampicillin, carbenicillin, and related antibiotics
   6045..6149    -  promoter       AmpR promoter: bla
   6208..6260    -  misc_feature   bom (fragment): basis of mobility region from pBR322
   6415..6794    +  enhancer       CMV enhancer: human cytomegalovirus immediate early enhancer
   6795..6994    +  promoter       CMV promoter: human cytomegalovirus (CMV) immediate early promoter
   7012..7192    +  LTR            5' LTR (truncated): truncated 5' long terminal repeat (LTR) from HIV-1
   7239..7364    +  misc_feature   HIV-1 Ψ: packaging signal of human immunodeficiency virus type 1
   7348..7686    +  CDS            HIV-1 gag (fragment): gag protein from human immunodeficiency virus 1; gag
   7861..8094    +  misc_feature   RRE: The Rev response element (RRE) of HIV-1 allows for Rev-dependent mRNA export from the nucleus to the cytoplasm.
   8471..8571    +  CDS            Rev (fragment): human immunodeficiency virus 1 (HIV-1) Rev protein; rev; enhances nuclear export of unspliced and incompletely spliced viral mRNAs
   8621..8738    +  misc_feature   cPPT/CTS: central polypurine tract and central termination sequence of HIV-1
   8863..9166    +  enhancer       CMV enhancer: human cytomegalovirus immediate early enhancer
   9167..9370    +  promoter       CMV promoter: human cytomegalovirus (CMV) immediate early promoter
>Addgene plasmid #124304 | pLC-CUL4A WT-P2A-Puro | addgene full sequence | sequence record 242545 | Addgene NGS Result
ATGGCGGACGAGGCCCCGCGGAAGGGCAGCTTCTCGGCGCTCGTGGGCCGCACCAACGGCCTCACCAAGC
CCGCGGCCCTGGCCGCCGCGCCCGCCAAGCCGGGGGGCGCGGGCGGCTCCAAGAAGCTGGTCATCAAGAA
CTTCCGAGACAGACCTCGGCTGCCCGACAACTACACGCAGGACACGTGGCGGAAGCTGCACGAGGCGGTG
CGGGCCGTGCAGAGCAGCACCTCCATCAGGTACAACCTCGAGGAGCTCTACCAGGCTGTGGAAAATCTCT
GTTCTCACAAAGTCTCCCCAATGCTCTACAAGCAACTGCGTCAGGCCTGTGAAGACCACGTCCAGGCACA
GATCCTTCCGTTTAGAGAAGACTCACTAGATAGTGTTTTATTTTTAAAGAAGATTAACACGTGCTGGCAG
GACCACTGCAGACAAATGATCATGATCAGAAGCATCTTCCTGTTCTTGGACCGCACCTATGTGCTGCAGA
ACTCCACGCTGCCCTCCATCTGGGATATGGGATTAGAACTGTTTAGAACCCATATTATTAGTGATAAAAT
GGTTCAGAGTAAAACCATTGATGGAATCCTACTGCTGATCGAGCGCGAGAGGAGCGGCGAGGCCGTGGAC
CGGAGCCTGTTGCGGAGCCTCCTGGGCATGCTGTCTGACCTGCAGGTGTATAAAGATTCATTTGAACTGA
AATTTTTGGAAGAGACTAATTGCTTATATGCTGCCGAAGGCCAAAGGTTAATGCAGGAAAGAGAGGTTCC
AGAATATCTTAACCATGTAAGTAAACGCTTAGAGGAAGAGGGAGACAGAGTAATCACTTACTTGGACCAC
AGCACACAGAAACCACTGATTGCTTGTGTGGAGAAACAGCTATTAGGAGAACATTTAACAGCAATTCTGC
AGAAAGGGCTCGACCACTTACTGGATGAGAACAGAGTGCCGGACCTCGCACAGATGTACCAGCTGTTCAG
CCGGGTGAGGGGCGGGCAGCAGGCGCTGCTGCAGCACTGGAGCGAGTACATCAAGACTTTTGGAACAGCG
ATCGTAATCAATCCTGAGAAAGACAAAGACATGGTCCAAGACCTGTTGGACTTCAAGGACAAGGTGGACC
ACGTGATCGAGGTCTGCTTCCAGAAGAATGAGCGGTTCGTCAACCTGATGAAGGAGTCCTTTGAGACGTT
CATCAACAAGAGACCCAACAAGCCTGCAGAACTGATCGCAAAGCATGTGGATTCAAAGTTAAGAGCAGGC
AACAAAGAAGCCACAGACGAGGAGCTGGAGCGGACGTTGGACAAGATCATGATCCTGTTCAGGTTTATCC
ACGGTAAAGATGTCTTTGAAGCATTTTATAAAAAAGATTTGGCAAAAAGACTCCTTGTTGGGAAAAGTGC
CTCAGTCGATGCTGAAAAGTCTATGTTGTCAAAGCTCAAGCATGAGTGCGGTGCAGCCTTCACCAGCAAG
CTGGAAGGCATGTTCAAGGACATGGAGCTTTCGAAGGACATCATGGTTCATTTCAAGCAGCATATGCAGA
ATCAGAGTGACTCAGGCCCTATAGACCTCACAGTGAACATACTCACAATGGGCTACTGGCCAACATACAC
GCCCATGGAAGTGCACTTAACCCCAGAAATGATTAAACTTCAGGAAGTATTTAAGGCATTTTATCTTGGA
AAGCACAGTGGTCGAAAACTTCAGTGGCAAACTACTTTGGGACATGCTGTTTTAAAAGCGGAGTTTAAAG
AAGGGAAGAAGGAATTCCAGGTGTCCCTCTTCCAGACACTGGTGCTCCTCATGTTCAACGAGGGAGATGG
CTTCAGCTTTGAGGAGATAAAAATGGCCACGGGGATAGAGGATAGTGAATTGCGCAGAACGCTGCAGTCC
CTGGCCTGTGGCAAAGCACGTGTGCTGATTAAAAGTCCCAAAGGAAAGGAAGTGGAAGATGGAGACAAGT
TCATTTTTAATGGAGAGTTCAAGCACAAGTTGTTTAGAATAAAGATCAATCAAATTCAGATGAAGGAAAC
TGTTGAGGAACAGGTTAGCACCACTGAGAGAGTGTTTCAGGATAGACAATATCAGATTGATGCTGCTATC
GTCAGAATAATGAAGATGAGAAAGACTCTTGGTCATAATCTTCTAGTTTCTGAATTATATAATCAGCTGA
AATTTCCAGTAAAGCCTGGAGATTTGAAAAAGAGAATTGAATCTCTGATAGACAGAGACTATATGGAGAG
AGACAAAGACAATCCGAATCAGTACCACTACGTGGCCGGATCCGGCGCAACAAACTTCTCTCTGCTGAAA
CAAGCCGGAGATGTCGAAGAGAATCCTGGACCGACCGAGTACAAGCCCACGGTGCGCCTCGCCACCCGCG
ACGACGTCCCCAGGGCCGTACGCACCCTCGCCGCCGCGTTCGCCGACTACCCCGCCACGCGCCACACCGT
CGATCCGGACCGCCACATCGAGCGGGTCACCGAGCTGCAAGAACTCTTCCTCACGCGCGTCGGGCTCGAC
ATCGGCAAGGTGTGGGTCGCGGACGACGGCGCCGCGGTGGCGGTCTGGACCACGCCGGAGAGCGTCGAAG
CGGGGGCGGTGTTCGCCGAGATCGGCCCGCGCATGGCCGAGTTGAGCGGTTCCCGGCTGGCCGCGCAGCA
ACAGATGGAAGGCCTCCTGGCGCCGCACCGGCCCAAGGAGCCCGCGTGGTTCCTGGCCACCGTCGGAGTC
TCGCCCGACCACCAGGGCAAGGGTCTGGGCAGCGCCGTCGTGCTCCCCGGAGTGGAGGCGGCCGAGCGCG
CCGGGGTGCCCGCCTTCCTGGAGACCTCCGCGCCCCGCAACCTCCCCTTCTACGAGCGGCTCGGCTTCAC
CGTCACCGCCGACGTCGAGGTGCCCGAAGGACCGCGCACCTGGTGCATGACCCGCAAGCCCGGTGCCTGA
AATATGCGGCCGCCAGAGAATTCGTCGAGGGACCTAATAACTTCGTATAGCATACATTATACGAAGTTAT
ACATGTTTAAGGGTTCCGGTTCCACTAGGTACAATTCGATATCAAGCTTATCGATAATCAACCTCTGGAT
TACAAAATTTGTGAAAGATTGACTGGTATTCTTAACTATGTTGCTCCTTTTACGCTATGTGGATACGCTG
CTTTAATGCCTTTGTATCATGCTATTGCTTCCCGTATGGCTTTCATTTTCTCCTCCTTGTATAAATCCTG
GTTGCTGTCTCTTTATGAGGAGTTGTGGCCCGTTGTCAGGCAACGTGGCGTGGTGTGCACTGTGTTTGCT
GACGCAACCCCCACTGGTTGGGGCATTGCCACCACCTGTCAGCTCCTTTCCGGGACTTTCGCTTTCCCCC
TCCCTATTGCCACGGCGGAACTCATCGCCGCCTGCCTTGCCCGCTGCTGGACAGGGGCTCGGCTGTTGGG
CACTGACAATTCCGTGGTGTTGTCGGGGAAATCATCGTCCTTTCCTTGGCTGCTCGCCTGTGTTGCCACC
TGGATTCTGCGCGGGACGTCCTTCTGCTACGTCCCTTCGGCCCTCAATCCAGCGGACCTTCCTTCCCGCG
GCCTGCTGCCGGCTCTGCGGCCTCTTCCGCGTCTTCGCCTTCGCCCTCAGACGAGTCGGATCTCCCTTTG
GGCCGCCTCCCCGCATCGATACCGTCGACCTCGATCGAGACCTAGAAAAACATGGAGCAATCACAAGTAG
CAATACAGCAGCTACCAATGCTGATTGTGCCTGGCTAGAAGCACAAGAGGAGGAGGAGGTGGGTTTTCCA
GTCACACCTCAGGTACCTTTAAGACCAATGACTTACAAGGCAGCTGTAGATCTTAGCCACTTTTTAAAAG
AAAAGGGGGGACTGGAAGGGCTAATTCACTCCCAACGAAGACAAGATATCCTTGATCTGTGGATCTACCA
CACACAAGGCTACTTCCCTGATTGGCAGAACTACACACCAGGGCCAGGGATCAGATATCCACTGACCTTT
GGATGGTGCTACAAGCTAGTACCAGTTGAGCAAGAGAAGGTAGAAGAAGCCAATGAAGGAGAGAACACCC
GCTTGTTACACCCTGTGAGCCTGCATGGGATGGATGACCCGGAGAGAGAAGTATTAGAGTGGAGGTTTGA
CAGCCGCCTAGCATTTCATCACATGGCCCGAGAGCTGCATCCGGACTGTACTGGGTCTCTCTGGTTAGAC
CAGATCTGAGCCTGGGAGCTCTCTGGCTAACTAGGGAACCCACTGCTTAAGCCTCAATAAAGCTTGCCTT
GAGTGCTTCAAGTAGTGTGTGCCCGTCTGTTGTGTGACTCTGGTAACTAGAGATCCCTCAGACCCTTTTA
GTCAGTGTGGAAAATCTCTAGCAGCATGTGAGCAAAAGGCCAGCAAAAGGCCAGGAACCGTAAAAAGGCC
GCGTTGCTGGCGTTTTTCCATAGGCTCCGCCCCCCTGACGAGCATCACAAAAATCGACGCTCAAGTCAGA
GGTGGCGAAACCCGACAGGACTATAAAGATACCAGGCGTTTCCCCCTGGAAGCTCCCTCGTGCGCTCTCC
TGTTCCGACCCTGCCGCTTACCGGATACCTGTCCGCCTTTCTCCCTTCGGGAAGCGTGGCGCTTTCTCAT
AGCTCACGCTGTAGGTATCTCAGTTCGGTGTAGGTCGTTCGCTCCAAGCTGGGCTGTGTGCACGAACCCC
CCGTTCAGCCCGACCGCTGCGCCTTATCCGGTAACTATCGTCTTGAGTCCAACCCGGTAAGACACGACTT
ATCGCCACTGGCAGCAGCCACTGGTAACAGGATTAGCAGAGCGAGGTATGTAGGCGGTGCTACAGAGTTC
TTGAAGTGGTGGCCTAACTACGGCTACACTAGAAGAACAGTATTTGGTATCTGCGCTCTGCTGAAGCCAG
TTACCTTCGGAAAAAGAGTTGGTAGCTCTTGATCCGGCAAACAAACCACCGCTGGTAGCGGTGGTTTTTT
TGTTTGCAAGCAGCAGATTACGCGCAGAAAAAAAGGATCTCAAGAAGATCCTTTGATCTTTTCTACGGGG
TCTGACGCTCAGTGGAACGAAAACTCACGTTAAGGGATTTTGGTCATGAGATTATCAAAAAGGATCTTCA
CCTAGATCCTTTTAAATTAAAAATGAAGTTTTAAATCAATCTAAAGTATATATGAGTAAACTTGGTCTGA
CAGTTACCAATGCTTAATCAGTGAGGCACCTATCTCAGCGATCTGTCTATTTCGTTCATCCATAGTTGCC
TGACTCCCCGTCGTGTAGATAACTACGATACGGGAGGGCTTACCATCTGGCCCCAGTGCTGCAATGATAC
CGCGAGACCCACGCTCACCGGCTCCAGATTTATCAGCAATAAACCAGCCAGCCGGAAGGGCCGAGCGCAG
AAGTGGTCCTGCAACTTTATCCGCCTCCATCCAGTCTATTAATTGTTGCCGGGAAGCTAGAGTAAGTAGT
TCGCCAGTTAATAGTTTGCGCAACGTTGTTGCCATTGCTACAGGCATCGTGGTGTCACGCTCGTCGTTTG
GTATGGCTTCATTCAGCTCCGGTTCCCAACGATCAAGGCGAGTTACATGATCCCCCATGTTGTGCAAAAA
AGCGGTTAGCTCCTTCGGTCCTCCGATCGTTGTCAGAAGTAAGTTGGCCGCAGTGTTATCACTCATGGTT
ATGGCAGCACTGCATAATTCTCTTACTGTCATGCCATCCGTAAGATGCTTTTCTGTGACTGGTGAGTACT
CAACCAAGTCATTCTGAGAATAGTGTATGCGGCGACCGAGTTGCTCTTGCCCGGCGTCAATACGGGATAA
TACCGCGCCACATAGCAGAACTTTAAAAGTGCTCATCATTGGAAAACGTTCTTCGGGGCGAAAACTCTCA
AGGATCTTACCGCTGTTGAGATCCAGTTCGATGTAACCCACTCGTGCACCCAACTGATCTTCAGCATCTT
TTACTTTCACCAGCGTTTCTGGGTGAGCAAAAACAGGAAGGCAAAATGCCGCAAAAAAGGGAATAAGGGC
GACACGGAAATGTTGAATACTCATACTCTTCCTTTTTCAATATTATTGAAGCATTTATCAGGGTTATTGT
CTCATGAGCGGATACATATTTGAATGTATTTAGAAAAATAAACAAATAGGGGTTCCGCGCACATTTCCCC
GAAAAGTGCCACCTGACGTCGACGGATCGGGAGATCTCCCGATCCCCTATGGTGCACTCTCAGTACAATC
TGCTCTGATGCCGCATAGTTAAGCCAGTATCTGCTCCCTGCTTGTGTGTTGGAGGTCGCTGAGTAGTGCG
CGAGCAAAATTTAAGCTACAACAAGGCAAGGCTTGACCGACAATTGCATGAAGAATCTGCTTAGGGTTAG
GCGTTTTGCGCTGCTTCGCGATGTACGGGCCAGATATACGCGTTGACATTGATTATTGACTAGTTATTAA
TAGTAATCAATTACGGGGTCATTAGTTCATAGCCCATATATGGAGTTCCGCGTTACATAACTTACGGTAA
ATGGCCCGCCTGGCTGACCGCCCAACGACCCCCGCCCATTGACGTCAATAATGACGTATGTTCCCATAGT
AACGCCAATAGGGACTTTCCATTGACGTCAATGGGTGGAGTATTTACGGTAAACTGCCCACTTGGCAGTA
CATCAAGTGTATCATATGCCAAGTACGCCCCCTATTGACGTCAATGACGGTAAATGGCCCGCCTGGCATT
ATGCCCAGTACATGACCTTATGGGACTTTCCTACTTGGCAGTACATCTACGTATTAGTCATCGCTATTAC
CATGGTGATGCGGTTTTGGCAGTACATCAATGGGCGTGGATAGCGGTTTGACTCACGGGGATTTCCAAGT
CTCCACCCCATTGACGTCAATGGGAGTTTGTTTTGGCACCAAAATCAACGGGACTTTCCAAAATGTCGTA
ACAACTCCGCCCCATTGACGCAAATGGGCGGTAGGCGTGTACGGTGGGAGGTCTATATAAGCAGCGCGTT
TTGCCTGTACTGGGTCTCTCTGGTTAGACCAGATCTGAGCCTGGGAGCTCTCTGGCTAACTAGGGAACCC
ACTGCTTAAGCCTCAATAAAGCTTGCCTTGAGTGCTTCAAGTAGTGTGTGCCCGTCTGTTGTGTGACTCT
GGTAACTAGAGATCCCTCAGACCCTTTTAGTCAGTGTGGAAAATCTCTAGCAGTGGCGCCCGAACAGGGA
CTTGAAAGCGAAAGGGAAACCAGAGGAGCTCTCTCGACGCAGGACTCGGCTTGCTGAAGCGCGCACGGCA
AGAGGCGAGGGGCGGCGACTGGTGAGTACGCCAAAAATTTTGACTAGCGGAGGCTAGAAGGAGAGAGATG
GGTGCGAGAGCGTCAGTATTAAGCGGGGGAGAATTAGATCGCGATGGGAAAAAATTCGGTTAAGGCCAGG
GGGAAAGAAAAAATATAAATTAAAACATATAGTATGGGCAAGCAGGGAGCTAGAACGATTCGCAGTTAAT
CCTGGCCTGTTAGAAACATCAGAAGGCTGTAGACAAATACTGGGACAGCTACAACCATCCCTTCAGACAG
GATCAGAAGAACTTAGATCATTATATAATACAGTAGCAACCCTCTATTGTGTGCATCAAAGGATAGAGAT
AAAAGACACCAAGGAAGCTTTAGACAAGATAGAGGAAGAGCAAAACAAAAGTAAGACCACCGCACAGCAA
GCGGCCGGCCGCTGATCTTCAGACCTGGAGGAGGAGATATGAGGGACAATTGGAGAAGTGAATTATATAA
ATATAAAGTAGTAAAAATTGAACCATTAGGAGTAGCACCCACCAAGGCAAAGAGAAGAGTGGTGCAGAGA
GAAAAAAGAGCAGTGGGAATAGGAGCTTTGTTCCTTGGGTTCTTGGGAGCAGCAGGAAGCACTATGGGCG
CAGCGTCAATGACGCTGACGGTACAGGCCAGACAATTATTGTCTGGTATAGTGCAGCAGCAGAACAATTT
GCTGAGGGCTATTGAGGCGCAACAGCATCTGTTGCAACTCACAGTCTGGGGCATCAAGCAGCTCCAGGCA
AGAATCCTGGCTGTGGAAAGATACCTAAAGGATCAACAGCTCCTGGGGATTTGGGGTTGCTCTGGAAAAC
TCATTTGCACCACTGCTGTGCCTTGGAATGCTAGTTGGAGTAATAAATCTCTGGAACAGATTTGGAATCA
CACGACCTGGATGGAGTGGGACAGAGAAATTAACAATTACACAAGCTTAATACACTCCTTAATTGAAGAA
TCGCAAAACCAGCAAGAAAAGAATGAACAAGAATTATTGGAATTAGATAAATGGGCAAGTTTGTGGAATT
GGTTTAACATAACAAATTGGCTGTGGTATATAAAATTATTCATAATGATAGTAGGAGGCTTGGTAGGTTT
AAGAATAGTTTTTGCTGTACTTTCTATAGTGAATAGAGTTAGGCAGGGATATTCACCATTATCGTTTCAG
ACCCACCTCCCAACCCCGAGGGGACCCGACAGGCCCGAAGGAATAGAAGAAGAAGGTGGAGAGAGAGACA
GAGACAGATCCATTCGATTAGTGAACGGATCGGCACTGCGTGCGCCAATTCTGCAGACAAATGGCAGTAT
TCATCCACAATTTTAAAAGAAAAGGGGGGATTGGGGGGTACAGTGCAGGGGAAAGAATAGTAGACATAAT
AGCAACAGACATACAAACTAAAGAATTACAAAAACAAATTACAAAAATTCAAAATTTTCGGGTTTATTAC
AGGGACAGCAGAGATCCAGTTTGGTTAGTACCGGGCCCGAGAGTTAATTAATTAGTTATTAATAGTAATC
AATTACGGGGTCATTAGTTCATAGCCCATATATGGAGTTCCGCGTTACATAACTTACGGTAAATGGCCCG
CCTGGCTGACCGCCCAACGACCCCCGCCCATTGACGTCAATAATGACGTATGTTCCCATAGTAACGCCAA
TAGGGACTTTCCATTGACGTCAATGGGTGGAGTATTTACGGTAAACTGCCCACTTGGCAGTACATCAAGT
GTATCATATGCCAAGTACGCCCCCTATTGACGTCAATGACGGTAAATGGCCCGCCTGGCATTATGCCCAG
TACATGACCTTATGGGACTTTCCTACTTGGCAGTACATCTACGTATTAGTCATCGCTATTACCATGGTGA
TGCGGTTTTGGCAGTACATCAATGGGCGTGGATAGCGGTTTGACTCACGGGGATTTCCAAGTCTCCACCC
CATTGACGTCAATGGGAGTTTGTTTTGGCACCAAAATCAACGGGACTTTCCAAAATGTCGTAACAACTCC
GCCCCATTGACGCAAATGGGCGGTAGGCGTGTACGGTGGGAGGTCTATATAAGCAGAGCTGGTTTAGTGA
ACCGTCAGATCCGCTAGCGCTACCGGTCGCCACC
